Addgene plasmid #230268: AiP12946 - pAAV-AiE0697m-minBG-SYFP2-WPRE3-BGHpA (Alias: CN2946)
Purpose: AiE0697m is an enhancer sequence, designed to drive AAV-mediated transgene expression in specific populations of brain cells
Depositing lab: Allen Institute for Brain Science & Boaz Levi. Depositing organization: Allen Institute. Publication: A suite of enhancer AAVs and transgenic mouse lines for genetic access to cortical cell types. Ben-Simon Y, Hooper M, Narayan S, Daigle TL, Dwivedi D, Way SW, Oster A, Stafford DA, Mich JK, Taormina MJ, Martinez RA, Opitz-Araya X, Roth JR, Alexander JR, Allen S, Amster A, Arbuckle J, Ayala A, Baker PM, Bakken TE, Barcelli T, Barta S, Bendrick J, Bertagnolli D, Bielstein C, Bishwakarma P, Bowlus J, Boyer G, Brouner K, Casian B, Casper T, Chakka AB, Chakrabarty R, Chance RK, Chavan S, Clark M, Colbert K, Collman F, Daniel S, Departee M, DiValentin P, Donadio N, Dotson N, Egdorf T, Fliss T, Gabitto M, Garcia J, Gary A, Gasperini M, Gloe J, Goldy J, Gore BB, Graybuck L, Greisman N, Haeseleer F, Halterman C, Haradon Z, Hastings SD, Helback O, Ho W, Hockemeyer D, Huang C, Huff S, Hunker A, Johansen N, Jones D, Juneau Z, Kalmbach B, Kannan M, Khem S, Kussick E, Kutsal R, Larsen R, Lee C, Lee AY, Leibly M, Lenz GH, Li S, Liang E, Lusk N, Madigan Z, Malloy J, Malone J, McCue R, Melchor J, Mollenkopf T, Moosman S, Morin E, Newman D, Ng L, Ngo K, Omstead V, Otto S, Oyama A, Pena N, Pham T, Phillips E, Pom CA, Potekhina L, Ransford S, Ray PL, Rette D, Reynoldson C, Rimorin C, Rocha D, Ruiz A, Sanchez REA, Sawyer L, Sedeno-Cortes A, Sevigny JP, Shapovalova N, Shepard N, Shulga L, Sigler AR, Siverts L, Soliman S, Somasundaram S, Staats B, Stewart K, Szelenyi E, Tieu M, Trader C, Tran A, van Velthoven CTJ, Walker M, Wang Y, Weed N, Wirthlin M, Wood T, Wynalda B, Yao Z, Zhou T, Ariza J, Dee N, Reding M, Ronellenfitch K, Mufti S, Sunkin SM, Smith KA, Esposito L, Waters J, Thyagarajan B, Yao S, Lein ES, Zeng H, Levi BP, Ngai J, Ting JT, Tasic B. Cell. 2025 May 16:S0092-8674(25)00513-6. doi: 10.1016/j.cell.2025.05.002. PubMed 40403729.
Backbone
  Vector backbone: pAAV2
  Vector type: AAV
Growth in bacteria
  Bacterial resistance: Ampicillin, 100 μg/mL
  Growth temperature: 37°C
  Growth strain: NEB Stable
  Copy number: High Copy
Gene/Insert
  Gene/Insert name: SYFP2
  Species: Synthetic
  Promoter: minBG
  Cloning method: Gibson Cloning
Terms and licenses: Academic/Nonprofit Terms; Industry Terms: Not Available to Industry
How to cite: AiP12946 - pAAV-AiE0697m-minBG-SYFP2-WPRE3-BGHpA (Alias: CN2946) was a gift from Allen Institute for Brain Science & Boaz Levi (Addgene plasmid # 230268 ; http://n2t.net/addgene:230268 ; RRID:Addgene_230268)
