[The description below was written by a language model from this plasmid's Addgene catalogue record and pLannotate feature annotations shown in this document.]
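Description:
AiP12946 - pAAV-AiE0697m-minBG-SYFP2-WPRE3-BGHpA (alias CN2946) is a 4,666 nt AAV transfer plasmid built on a pAAV2 backbone, intended for packaging into recombinant adeno-associated virus for delivery to brain tissue. It is maintained in bacteria as a high-copy plasmid through a ColE1/pUC-type origin and selected with ampicillin via the AmpR (β-lactamase) gene and its promoter. The backbone also carries an f1 phage origin and short remnants of the pBR322 bom and rop regions. The recorded propagation strain is a recombination-deficient type, the usual choice for repeat-containing ITR plasmids.

The expression cassette sits between AAV2 inverted terminal repeats, which are the cis elements needed for genome replication and encapsidation. One ITR is annotated in full, while the other is detected only as two short fragments at the start of the sequence record. Between that ITR and the reporter lies an unannotated stretch that, according to the construct name and catalogue fields, holds the AiE0697m enhancer followed by the minimal beta-globin (minBG) promoter. A minimal promoter has little activity on its own, so transcription depends on the upstream enhancer, which is meant to confer cell-type selectivity. The payload is SYFP2, a monomeric, rapidly maturing yellow fluorescent protein, followed by WPRE3 (a shortened woodchuck posttranscriptional element, annotated as two WPRE fragments) and the bovine growth hormone polyadenylation signal, which together support transcript stability and 3' end processing.

The construct serves as an enhancer-reporter AAV to label specific brain cell populations with yellow fluorescence. It is part of a collection of enhancer AAVs for genetic access to cortical cell types. The record does not state which population AiE0697m targets.
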