Features (pLannotate 1.2.2; 14 found; start..end, strand, type, name):
     12..39      +  repeat_region  AAV2 ITR (fragment): inverted terminal repeat of adeno-associated virus serotype 2 inverted
     68..95      +  repeat_region  AAV2 ITR (fragment): inverted terminal repeat of adeno-associated virus serotype 2 inverted
    684..1400    +  CDS            SYFP2: SYFP2 is a basic (constitutively fluorescent) yellow fluorescent protein published in 2006, derived from Aequorea victoria. It is reported to be a very rapidly-maturing monomer with moderate acid sensitivity.
   1440..1597    +  misc_feature   WPRE (fragment): woodchuck hepatitis virus posttranscriptional regulatory element
   1603..1683    +  misc_feature   WPRE (fragment): woodchuck hepatitis virus posttranscriptional regulatory element
   1700..1811    +  polyA_signal   bGH poly(A) signal: bovine growth hormone polyadenylation signal
   1929..2069    +  repeat_region  AAV2 ITR: inverted terminal repeat of adeno-associated virus serotype 2 inverted
   2074..2125    -  misc_feature   bom (fragment): basis of mobility region from pBR322
   2144..2599    +  rep_origin     f1 ori (sequence partly withheld): f1 bacteriophage origin of replication; arrow indicates direction of (+) strand synthesis
   2600..2649    -  misc_feature   bom (fragment): basis of mobility region from pBR322
   2751..2786    -  CDS            rop (fragment): Rop protein, which maintains plasmids at low copy number; rop
   2881..2985    +  promoter       AmpR promoter: bla
   2986..3846    +  CDS            AmpR: β-lactamase; bla; confers resistance to ampicillin, carbenicillin, and related antibiotics
   4017..4605    +  rep_origin     ori: high-copy-number ColE1/pMB1/pBR322/pUC origin of replication
>Addgene plasmid #230268 | AiP12946 - pAAV-AiE0697m-minBG-SYFP2-WPRE3-BGHpA (Alias: CN2946) | addgene full sequence | sequence record 473575 | Addgene NGS Result
CCTGCAGGCAGCTGCGCGCTCGCTCGCTCACTGAGGCCGCCCGGGCGTCGGGCGACCTTTGGTCGCCCGG
CCTCAGTGAGCGAGCGAGCGCGCAGAGAGGGAGTGGCCAACTCCATCACTAGGGGTTCCTGCGGCCGCAC
GCGTAACATGTATTTGTGGAGTGGCTAAATTGAGATATATCACCTTAAAATCAACTCCCAGCAATTTGAA
GAGCACAGTAAGTAAGACCTTGTTCCTAACCACAGTCGCCATGCAGTGCAGTAGAGCCCAGATCTTACAC
TTCCTGTGTAACTGGAGTCTTGTGTTCTTTAGCCAAGCTCTTCCCACATGCGAGTCATTTTCAATTCAAA
ATACTAGTTATTTTCAGTTTAAGAATCAGTCTGATTTCTTGAGCATAGTGCTTATCTTATATGGTATGGC
TTTCAGCTCCCTGGAGATTTCCTGGGTGTGCTGCTGTGCCTTTGCCTCCAGGATAAATGCCATGCTGAGA
AGAGCATGACTCTGTCAGCACAGGCAGACGGTGGAAACTTTACCTCTGCGACCTCTCTGCAGCCTCAGGG
TAGCAGGGGATGGCATGGTTTCATGAGCTCGGGCTGGGCATAAAAGTCAGGGCAGAGCCATCTATTGCTT
ACATTTGCTTCTGGGATCCAGATCTTTCGAAGCTAGCGCTACCGGTCGCCACCATGGTGAGCAAGGGCGA
GGAGCTGTTCACCGGGGTGGTGCCCATCCTGGTCGAGCTGGACGGCGACGTAAACGGCCACAAGTTCAGC
GTGTCCGGCGAGGGCGAGGGCGATGCCACCTACGGCAAGCTGACCCTGAAGCTGATCTGCACCACCGGCA
AGCTGCCCGTGCCCTGGCCCACCCTCGTGACCACCCTGGGCTACGGCGTGCAGTGCTTCGCCCGCTACCC
CGACCACATGAAGCAGCACGACTTCTTCAAGTCCGCCATGCCCGAAGGCTACGTCCAGGAGCGCACCATC
TTCTTCAAGGACGACGGCAACTACAAGACCCGCGCCGAGGTGAAGTTCGAGGGCGACACCCTGGTGAACC
GCATCGAGCTGAAGGGCATCGACTTCAAGGAGGACGGCAACATCCTGGGGCACAAGCTGGAGTACAACTA
CAACAGCCACAACGTCTATATCACCGCCGACAAGCAGAAGAACGGCATCAAGGCCAACTTCAAGATCCGC
CACAACATCGAGGACGGCGGCGTGCAGCTCGCCGACCACTACCAGCAGAACACCCCCATCGGCGACGGCC
CCGTGCTGCTGCCCGACAACCACTACCTGAGCTACCAGTCCAAGCTGAGCAAAGACCCCAACGAGAAGCG
CGATCACATGGTCCTGCTGGAGTTCGTGACCGCCGCCGGGATCACTCTCGGCATGGACGAGCTGTACAAG
TAAGTCGACGGCGCGCCGCGGCCGCGAATTCGATATCATAATCAACCTCTGGATTACAAAATTTGTGAAA
GATTGACTGGTATTCTTAACTATGTTGCTCCTTTTACGCTATGTGGATACGCTGCTTTAATGCCTTTGTA
TCATGCTATTGCTTCCCGTATGGCTTTCATTTTCTCCTCCTTGTATAAATCCTGGTTAGTTCTTGCCACG
GCGGAACTCATCGCCGCCTGCCTTGCCCGCTGCTGGACAGGGGCTCGGCTGTTGGGCACTGACAATTCCG
TGGCTCGAGAGATCTTCGACTGTGCCTTCTAGTTGCCAGCCATCTGTTGTTTGCCCCTCCCCCGTGCCTT
CCTTGACCCTGGAAGGTGCCACTCCCACTGTCCTTTCCTAATAAAATGAGGAAATTGCATCGCATTGTCT
GAGTAGGTGTCATTCTATTCTGGGGGGTGGGGTGGGGCAGGACAGCAAGGGGGAGGATTGGGAAGACAAT
AGCAGGCATGAGATCTCACGTGCGGACCGAGCGGCCGCAGGAACCCCTAGTGATGGAGTTGGCCACTCCC
TCTCTGCGCGCTCGCTCGCTCACTGAGGCCGGGCGACCAAAGGTCGCCCGACGCCCGGGCTTTGCCCGGG
CGGCCTCAGTGAGCGAGCGAGCGCGCAGCTGCCTGCAGGGGCGCCTGATGCGGTATTTTCTCCTTACGCA
TCTGTGCGGTATTTCACACCGCATA
[95 nt withheld, positions 2126-2220]
T
[46 nt withheld, positions 2222-2267]
C
[141 nt withheld, positions 2269-2409]
CCTTTGACGTTGGAGTCCACGTTCTTT
[37 nt withheld, positions 2437-2473]
ACTCTATCTCGGGCTATTCTTTTGATTTATAAGGGATTTTGCCGATTTCGGTCTATTGGTTAAAAAATGA
GCTGATTTAACAAAAATTTAACGCGAATTTTAACAAAATATTAACGTTTACAATTTTATGGTGCACTCTC
AGTACAATCTGCTCTGATGCCGCATAGTTAAGCCAGCCCCGACACCCGCCAACACCCGCTGACGCGCCCT
GACGGGCTTGTCTGCTCCCGGCATCCGCTTACAGACAAGCTGTGACCGTCTCCGGGAGCTGCATGTGTCA
GAGGTTTTCACCGTCATCACCGAAACGCGCGAGACGAAAGGGCCTCGTGATACGCCTATTTTTATAGGTT
AATGTCATGATAATAATGGTTTCTTAGACGTCAGGTGGCACTTTTCGGGGAAATGTGCGCGGAACCCCTA
TTTGTTTATTTTTCTAAATACATTCAAATATGTATCCGCTCATGAGACAATAACCCTGATAAATGCTTCA
ATAATATTGAAAAAGGAAGAGTATGAGTATTCAACATTTCCGTGTCGCCCTTATTCCCTTTTTTGCGGCA
TTTTGCCTTCCTGTTTTTGCTCACCCAGAAACGCTGGTGAAAGTAAAAGATGCTGAAGATCAGTTGGGTG
CACGAGTGGGTTACATCGAACTGGATCTCAACAGCGGTAAGATCCTTGAGAGTTTTCGCCCCGAAGAACG
TTTTCCAATGATGAGCACTTTTAAAGTTCTGCTATGTGGCGCGGTATTATCCCGTATTGACGCCGGGCAA
GAGCAACTCGGTCGCCGCATACACTATTCTCAGAATGACTTGGTTGAGTACTCACCAGTCACAGAAAAGC
ATCTTACGGATGGCATGACAGTAAGAGAATTATGCAGTGCTGCCATAACCATGAGTGATAACACTGCGGC
CAACTTACTTCTGACAACGATCGGAGGACCGAAGGAGCTAACCGCTTTTTTGCACAACATGGGGGATCAT
GTAACTCGCCTTGATCGTTGGGAACCGGAGCTGAATGAAGCCATACCAAACGACGAGCGTGACACCACGA
TGCCTGTAGCAATGGCAACAACGTTGCGCAAACTATTAACTGGCGAACTACTTACTCTAGCTTCCCGGCA
ACAATTAATAGACTGGATGGAGGCGGATAAAGTTGCAGGACCACTTCTGCGCTCGGCCCTTCCGGCTGGC
TGGTTTATTGCTGATAAATCTGGAGCCGGTGAGCGTGGGTCTCGCGGTATCATTGCAGCACTGGGGCCAG
ATGGTAAGCCCTCCCGTATCGTAGTTATCTACACGACGGGGAGTCAGGCAACTATGGATGAACGAAATAG
ACAGATCGCTGAGATAGGTGCCTCACTGATTAAGCATTGGTAACTGTCAGACCAAGTTTACTCATATATA
CTTTAGATTGATTTAAAACTTCATTTTTAATTTAAAAGGATCTAGGTGAAGATCCTTTTTGATAATCTCA
TGACCAAAATCCCTTAACGTGAGTTTTCGTTCCACTGAGCGTCAGACCCCGTAGAAAAGATCAAAGGATC
TTCTTGAGATCCTTTTTTTCTGCGCGTAATCTGCTGCTTGCAAACAAAAAAACCACCGCTACCAGCGGTG
GTTTGTTTGCCGGATCAAGAGCTACCAACTCTTTTTCCGAAGGTAACTGGCTTCAGCAGAGCGCAGATAC
CAAATACTGTTCTTCTAGTGTAGCCGTAGTTAGGCCACCACTTCAAGAACTCTGTAGCACCGCCTACATA
CCTCGCTCTGCTAATCCTGTTACCAGTGGCTGCTGCCAGTGGCGATAAGTCGTGTCTTACCGGGTTGGAC
TCAAGACGATAGTTACCGGATAAGGCGCAGCGGTCGGGCTGAACGGGGGGTTCGTGCACACAGCCCAGCT
TGGAGCGAACGACCTACACCGAACTGAGATACCTACAGCGTGAGCTATGAGAAAGCGCCACGCTTCCCGA
AGGGAGAAAGGCGGACAGGTATCCGGTAAGCGGCAGGGTCGGAACAGGAGAGCGCACGAGGGAGCTTCCA
GGGGGAAACGCCTGGTATCTTTATAGTCCTGTCGGGTTTCGCCACCTCTGACTTGAGCGTCGATTTTTGT
GATGCTCGTCAGGGGGGCGGAGCCTATGGAAAAACGCCAGCAACGCGGCCTTTTTACGGTTCCTGGCCTT
TTGCTGGCCTTTTGCTCACATGT
